>Addgene plasmid #176246 | pNOC_hfnCas12a-Nlux_crRNA NR3 | addgene full sequence | sequence record 346569 | Addgene NGS Result
ATATAAATATATAAATTAAAAATAGAAAGTAAAAAAAGAAATTAAAGAAAAAATAGTTTTTGTTTTCCGA
AGATGTAAAAGACTCTAGGGGGATCGCCAACAAATACTACCTTTTATCTTGTACTTCCTGCTCTCAGGTA
TTAATGCCGAATTGTTTCATCTTGTCTGTGTAGAAGACCACACACGAAAATCCTGTGATTTTACATTTTA
CTTATCGTTAATCGAATGTATATCTATTTAATCTGCTTTTCTTGTCTAATAAATATATATGTAAAGTACG
CTTTTTGTTGAAATTTTTTAAACCTTTGTTTATTTTTTTTTCTTCATTCCGTAACTCTTCTACCTTCTTT
ATTTACTTTCTAAAATCCAAATACAAAACATAAAAATAAATAAACACAGAGTAAATTCCCAAATTATTCC
ATCATTAAAAGATACGAGGCGCGTGTAAGTTACAGGCAAGCGATCCGTCTAAGAAACCGGTGCAAAGCTG
ACGCCCTTTTCGTCGTCGTTGCTGGTGTTAAAATTGCGCGTTTCTTTTTTTTCCGTCTTTGTCGTCTTTT
GACTTTTTTATCTTCTTTTCTGTCTTCTTTTATTCTTCTCTTCTTCTTCATCACTCCCTCTTCATTTTTC
TTCTTCTTTTTCCTCGTCTATTGTCCTCGGGCATTACCAGTTGTGCTGCTCACGTGCGCGCAAGCGGTGA
AAGGGTGAGAGGATACACGGACAACAATCATTGAAAATTACGCTTAAAGCCGGTGCCTGGAAAAGTCCAC
GCGCAGATGGCCTTTGCTTGCCTTGCTGCTGCTGCAGCTGCTGCTGCTGTCGCCTGTGATGGTAATGGTT
GTTGTTGTGGTCCTGCTTGCTTGCTAGTTTGCATTGCGTTTGCGGTTGCCTTATGACCGACTCCGTGTGA
TTGATCCTTAAACATATTTTATCATTGATGTGGATTGTGTGACGACGGCAAAAAAGAATTACTTTACACA
TGACTATCACACCTGCTCCCCTCCCTTCTCCTTTCAATCGGTCAACTTCCCAACCGCTCCTCGAAAATAT
TTCAGTTGAATCCTCTACTACGTACCCCTTACTTAAATTTACTTTCTCTCTCCCCATCAATGCGCCGTTG
TTCTGAAGTTGTATTATTGATGGGAGATGATTGGCACTGCACCAGACCTGGCCAAAAGCCACCACAGGTG
GCCACATACTCTTGCATGGGTATACTCTACCGAGGCAAAGATTAAAGTGCACGTCCCCTGCCCCTCTCTC
TCCCTACTTCCTTCAGTCTCAGTGGTTCCGTGCCCGTTCAGCACTACATCGCCCTGCCCGCTGTTCCTTC
TCAAACAGCCACCCATCCCAACCCACATACACAGAAACAACCTTTCCTACACATTTTCCCAAGTCTTCTC
TTCACTATTCTACACTAATACACCACCGTGATATGCCGGTTATCTAGATGTCCTTTCTCCTTTCTCATCC
TTTCTTTCCCATGGTACCCAGGAGTCCCATTCGCCATGCCGAAGCATGTTGCCCAGCCGGCGCCAGCGAG
GAGGCTGGGACCATGCCGGCCATGGAGGCAGGGGCCGACGAGACTGATCTACAACAGTAGAAATTATTTA
AAGTTCTTAGACGACGAGCTTACTCGTTTCGTCCTCACGGACTCATCAGGTCTAAGAAGAGCCAAGGCCT
GCTCTTCATCGATTCTGTGGATGGAGGGAGGGAAGGAGGGGGGGAGTGAGTGAGTCGAGAGAACGACGAC
TGGGGCAAAGAGAGGATGACGCCACTGCAACAAAAGACAGGGAAGAATAGAGGCTGTTGGAAAACAGGAA
CACAGTGAAGAATAGAGGCTGCAGGGTAACAGGCACATTTATCGCAGAGAGGCGGGCGGCAGGGGCGATA
CGTAAAGAGACCCCTAAACTTCTCCGCGTCATCCGTTCACGCTACCTCCTTCCCTCCCTTTACTCCCATT
GATCACCAAGGCAGCGCCCGCAGCCACCAGCAGCCACCGTCCTCAGTGTCACAGCTAGACGCGTCCCCAT
CAGGCAGCAGACCACCAGAATATGCGCTTTCGCTTCCCATCATATCCCTCCCTCCTCCCCTTCTATTCCT
CATCATGCATCATTTCTTTCTCCTTGCTGCATGCCCCTCTTCTTACCTTGGCTAAGATCTACCGGAGGAA
GAAGTCTTCAACGATAGATAAATGCCTGTATCGTGATGGTTGTTTGAATGGTGGAAGTGAGCCAGGTATT
GAGAACGAGGGGCGCAAGGGTGCGTGGAAGAAGGCAGGGAGAGGCGAGGCGAAGGAGAAGGGCATGTGGT
GGGAACGAAGCCTCCACACCACAGCCACCCATGCTTTTCTCTGTTCGAGTTCCCGGGTTCTACTCTCACA
CACTACACGTGCACAGAAAACATTCACGCACAACAGAGATACAGAGGGATCCGTCGAGATGGTCTACACG
TCCTAATGTCCCCTGCTTTCGAAGCCCAGAGCCATCGCTTTCTGTTTTTATCCATTCGCAACACATCCTG
TTCTCGCGACCTCTCCTCTTCCTGGCCACCATCGCTTCTCCGTGCCATGCCCTGTACATCCTTCCCTCCC
TCGTTGTCTACCACACTAATCATGCGCTCTGCAGCAGACACTCGGCTACTATTTGTGTCGTACGGATTGA
GGGGAGGGAGGGGAAGGGAGGCAAGAAGTAAATCGGTGGTCAACAACAGACGCGGTCTCCCCACCCTCCC
TCATTCCTTTCCCCTCCTATAATGAGCGAAGAAAGCCATGGACACCGAGTCACCCACTCTCCTAATCCAC
CACCACCAGGGCACTAACGGACTCACGCTCACCAAACTCGGTAACAATATCCACTGCACACAGATACACA
CGCAACCCTCGAGCATGCCCAAGAAAAAGCGGAAGGTGAGCATCTACCAGGAGTTCGTCAACAAGTATTC
ACTGAGTAAGACACTGCGGTTCGAGCTGATCCCACAGGGCAAGACACTGGAGAACATCAAGGCCCGAGGC
CTGATTCTGGACGATGAGAAGCGGGCAAAAGACTATAAGAAAGCCAAGCAGATCATTGATAAATACCACC
AGTTCTTTATCGAGGAAATTCTGAGCTCCGTGTGCATCAGTGAGGATCTGCTGCAGAATTACTCAGACGT
GTACTTCAAGCTGAAGAAGAGCGACGATGACAACCTGCAGAAGGACTTCAAGTCCGCCAAGGACACCATC
AAGAAACAGATTAGCGAGTACATCAAGGACTCCGAAAAGTTTAAAAATCTGTTCAACCAGAATCTGATCG
ATGCTAAGAAAGGCCAGGAGTCCGACCTGATCCTGTGGCTGAAACAGTCTAAGGACAATGGGATTGAACT
GTTCAAGGCTAACTCCGATATCACTGATATTGACGAGGCACTGGAAATCATCAAGAGCTTCAAGGGATGG
ACCACATACTTTAAAGGCTTCCACGAGAACCGCAAGAACGTGTACTCCAGCAACGACATTCCTACCTCCA
TCATCTACCGAATCGTCGATGACAATCTGCCAAAGTTCCTGGAGAACAAGGCCAAATATGAATCTCTGAA
GGACAAAGCTCCCGAGGCAATTAATTACGAACAGATCAAGAAAGATCTGGCTGAGGAACTGACATTCGAT
ATCGACTATAAGACTAGCGAGGTGAACCAGAGGGTCTTTTCCCTGGACGAGGTGTTTGAAATCGCCAATT
TCAACAATTACCTGAACCAGTCCGGCATTACTAAATTCAATACCATCATTGGCGGGAAGTTTGTGAACGG
GGAGAATACCAAGCGCAAGGGAATTAACGAATACATCAATCTGTATAGCCAGCAGATCAACGACAAAACT
CTGAAGAAATACAAGATGTCTGTGCTGTTCAAACAGATCCTGAGTGATACCGAGTCCAAGTCTTTTGTCA
TTGATAAACTGGAAGATGACTCAGACGTGGTCACTACCATGCAGAGCTTTTATGAGCAGATCGCCGCTTT
CAAGACAGTGGAGGAAAAATCTATTAAGGAAACTCTGAGTCTGCTGTTCGATGACCTGAAAGCCCAGAAG
CTGGACCTGAGTAAGATCTACTTCAAAAACGATAAGAGTCTGACAGACCTGTCACAGCAGGTGTTTGATG
ACTATTCCGTGATTGGGACCGCCGTCCTGGAGTACATTACACAGCAGATCGCTCCAAAGAACCTGGATAA
TCCCTCTAAGAAAGAGCAGGAACTGATCGCTAAGAAAACCGAGAAGGCAAAATATCTGAGTCTGGAAACA
ATTAAGCTGGCACTGGAGGAGTTCAACAAGCACAGGGATATTGACAAACAGTGCCGCTTTGAGGAAATCC
TGGCCAACTTCGCAGCCATCCCCATGATTTTTGATGAGATCGCCCAGAACAAAGACAATCTGGCTCAGAT
CAGTATTAAGTACCAGAACCAGGGCAAGAAAGACCTGCTGCAGGCTTCAGCAGAAGATGACGTGAAAGCC
ATCAAGGATCTGCTGGACCAGACCAACAATCTGCTGCACAAGCTGAAAATCTTCCATATTAGTCAGTCAG
AGGATAAGGCTAATATCCTGGATAAAGACGAACACTTCTACCTGGTGTTCGAGGAATGTTACTTCGAGCT
GGCAAACATTGTCCCCCTGTATAACAAGATTAGGAACTACATCACACAGAAGCCTTACTCTGACGAGAAG
TTTAAACTGAACTTCGAAAATAGTACCCTGGCCAACGGGTGGGATAAGAACAAGGAGCCTGACAACACAG
CTATCCTGTTCATCAAGGATGACAAGTACTATCTGGGAGTGATGAATAAGAAAAACAATAAGATCTTCGA
TGACAAAGCCATTAAGGAGAACAAAGGGGAAGGATACAAGAAAATCGTGTATAAGCTGCTGCCCGGCGCA
AATAAGATGCTGCCTAAGGTGTTCTTCAGCGCCAAGAGTATCAAATTCTACAACCCATCCGAGGACATCC
TGCGGATTAGAAATCACTCAACACATACTAAGAACGGGAGCCCCCAGAAGGGATATGAGAAATTTGAGTT
CAACATCGAGGATTGCAGGAAGTTTATTGACTTCTACAAGCAGAGCATCTCCAAACACCCTGAATGGAAG
GATTTTGGCTTCCGGTTTTCCGACACACAGAGATATAACTCTATCGACGAGTTCTACCGCGAGGTGGAAA
ATCAGGGGTATAAGCTGACTTTTGAGAACATTTCTGAAAGTTACATCGACAGCGTGGTCAATCAGGGAAA
GCTGTACCTGTTCCAGATCTATAACAAAGATTTTTCAGCATACAGCAAGGGCAGACCAAACCTGCATACA
CTGTACTGGAAGGCCCTGTTCGATGAGAGGAATCTGCAGGACGTGGTCTATAAACTGAACGGAGAGGCCG
AACTGTTTTACCGGAAGCAGTCTATTCCTAAGAAAATCACTCACCCAGCTAAGGAGGCCATCGCTAACAA
GAACAAGGACAATCCTAAGAAAGAGAGCGTGTTCGAATACGATCTGATTAAGGACAAGCGGTTCACCGAA
GATAAGTTCTTTTTCCATTGTCCAATCACCATTAACTTCAAGTCAAGCGGCGCTAACAAGTTCAACGACG
AGATCAATCTGCTGCTGAAGGAAAAAGCAAACGATGTGCACATCCTGAGCATTGACCGAGGAGAGCGGCA
TCTGGCCTACTATACCCTGGTGGATGGCAAAGGGAATATCATTAAGCAGGATACATTCAACATCATTGGC
AATGACCGGATGAAAACCAACTACCACGATAAACTGGCTGCAATCGAGAAGGATAGAGACTCAGCTAGGA
AGGACTGGAAGAAAATCAACAACATTAAGGAGATGAAGGAAGGCTATCTGAGCCAGGTGGTCCATGAGAT
TGCAAAGCTGGTCATCGAATACAATGCCATTGTGGTGTTCGAGGATCTGAACTTCGGCTTTAAGAGGGGG
CGCTTTAAGGTGGAAAAACAGGTCTATCAGAAGCTGGAGAAAATGCTGATCGAAAAGCTGAATTACCTGG
TGTTTAAAGATAACGAGTTCGACAAGACCGGAGGCGTCCTGAGAGCCTACCAGCTGACAGCTCCCTTTGA
AACTTTCAAGAAAATGGGAAAACAGACAGGCATCATCTACTATGTGCCAGCCGGATTCACTTCCAAGATC
TGCCCCGTGACCGGCTTTGTCAACCAGCTGTACCCTAAATATGAGTCAGTGAGCAAGTCCCAGGAATTTT
TCAGCAAGTTCGATAAGATCTGTTATAATCTGGACAAGGGGTACTTCGAGTTTTCCTTCGATTACAAGAA
CTTCGGCGACAAGGCCGCTAAGGGGAAATGGACCATTGCCTCCTTCGGATCTCGCCTGATCAACTTTCGA
AATTCCGATAAAAACCACAATTGGGACACTAGGGAGGTGTACCCAACCAAGGAGCTGGAAAAGCTGCTGA
AAGACTACTCTATCGAGTATGGACATGGCGAATGCATCAAGGCAGCCATCTGTGGCGAGAGTGATAAGAA
ATTTTTCGCCAAGCTGACCTCAGTGCTGAATACAATCCTGCAGATGCGGAACTCAAAGACCGGGACAGAA
CTGGACTATCTGATTAGCCCCGTGGCTGATGTCAACGGAAACTTCTTCGACAGCAGACAGGCACCCAAAA
ATATGCCTCAGGATGCAGACGCCAACGGGGCCTACCACATCGGGCTGAAGGGACTGATGCTGCTGGGCCG
GATCAAGAACAATCAGGAGGGGAAGAAGCTGAACCTGGTCATTAAGAACGAGGAATACTTCGAGTTTGTC
CAGAATAGAAATAACGGGTCCGGCAGCGGGTCCGTTAACATGGTGTTTACTCTCGAGGACTTCGTGGGCG
ACTGGCGGCAGACAGCTGGCTATAACCTCGACCAGGTGCTGGAGCAGGGCGGTGTGTCCTCGCTTTTCCA
GAACCTGGGCGTCTCCGTGACCCCAATCCAGCGCATCGTCCTGAGCGGCGAGAACGGCCTGAAGATCGAC
ATCCACGTCATCATTCCCTACGAGGGCCTGAGCGGGGACCAAATGGGCCAGATCGAGAAGATCTTCAAGG
TTGTGTACCCCGTGGACGATCACCACTTCAAGGTGATACTGCACTACGGGACGCTGGTCATCGACGGTGT
GACGCCGAACATGATTGACTACTTCGGCCGTCCTTACGAGGGCATTGCCGTGTTCGACGGCAAGAAGATC
ACGGTGACCGGCACCCTGTGGAACGGCAATAAGATCATTGACGAGCGGCTGATCAACCCGGATGGCTCGC
TGTTGTTCCGCGTGACCATCAACGGGGTAACCGGCTGGCGCCTGTGCGAGCGCATCCTGGCCGGATACCC
CTACGACGTGCCCGACTACGCGTCCATGGTGGCTAGCCCGAAAAAGAAGAGGAAGGTCTGACAATTGGAA
AGATCCAAGAGAGACGAGTAGAGATTTTTTTTTTGGGATTGATGTTTGTCGTTCTTTGAGTTGTCGTCGA
GTTACGCCTTTTGTAAGAATGTTCCGCAGGAGAGGAGGAGGATGGGCATGAGTGAGGGTGAGAGGGCTTG
CCCGCTTTTTTTTTTAAAAACGCTGAAGACGTGGTTGTCAAACAAACCCCCCATAGAAACGATTTTGTTA
CGGTGCGGTCCAGACGTCACTTGAATGGCTCCGCGGAAAGGCCAGGGAGGGAAGGGGGGAGGGAGGAAAC
ATGAAACATGTTGAACGGCTCAACAGGGTTTGGGGGACAAGAGAGGTAGCGCCCTGATGGACTGCTCCCT
CCCCTCCTTTCCCTCAATGTCTCATTCATCCATGCTTCCCCCTTCTCTCTCTCCCCTCCGTTCCATCCCC
CGCGGGCGTGGTAGTGGCGTGATGGGATCCACTAAAATGTACGTGTAAGAAAAGCCGGTGAGCTTACGCT
TTTGTGAAAGTGGGAGTACGAGTGTTGTGTGTGTGTGTAGTGGTTTCAGACCCCAGACAGAGGCGAAGCA
GAAAAAGCAGACGATGAAGACGACGAAGAAATGAGCAGTCTATTTTTATCGTGGAAACAGAAGAGGTGAT
ATCGTCTCCTGCAGGCATGCAAGCTGATCCACTAGAGGCCATGGCGGCCGCGAGGGTGGACTTGAGAGTG
TGGAAGTGAGTGAGGGTAGAAGATAGAGTAAGGATGGCAGACAAGATGACGATAAAGAAGACGTGGAAGA
GAGGGAAATACACGTACAAAGGAAGAAAACAAGAAAAGGAAAAAGAGGAAAAAATAAACGCAGGCGGAAT
TACTCACTGTTGAAATGGTCTCTCGTCCTGACACGGAAGTTGTACGAACAACACGCATGCACACAACGTA
CTCTTCTTCTGTGTTCTAAATAAAGACTATTTGCTAAGGGAGGGTAGTGGCGATGGTGGCGTACAGTGAC
TTAATGGGGAGGAGCAAATCAATGATGCCTTTTTTGGCATTTTTCTATTGTCTATCTGCGGTACTACAAT
TCGTTGTTATACAGTCACGGATGGAAGGAAGAAGCAGCAGTAGAGTAGGGGATAAACCAATGAGATAAGG
GAGCTGATGTAACGAGACCAGGACGCCTGAAATTAAAGATAGAAAAACCACAAGTAGAGCCAGGAGCGAT
GACCATCTTCCATTTCGTTTCTTCACAACAGTGCTTTTGCTTTCTTCGCTTCTACTCTCTCCTTACTGGC
TACCATGACATTGTTCACTTCTTTCATTTCTCCTTCCCTCTCTCACACACATCCCACCCCTTCGATTTCC
TTCTGCCCTTCTTCCCTCGGGGTCTAGTCTTATTTTGATTGAACCGATGCGTGAATTGGATCGAGTGACT
TGTATGACGGGCACACACACACATGACGACGACAGGTGAGGACTTGAAGGACCTAAGGCATGACACCTAA
AAGGAAGGAAGGCCGAAAGACGACGGCAGAAGTGGGGATCTCTGAAACCAGATCCCTTCTCCTCTTCACT
CCCTCCTCCTGATCCCTGGCCATCAGTCCTGCTCCTCGGCCACGAAGTGCACGCAGTTGCCGGCCGGGTC
GCGCAGGGCGAACTCCCGCCCCCACGGCTGCTCGCCGATCTCGGTCATGGCCGGCCCGGAGGCGTCCCGG
AAGTTCGTGGACACGACCTCCGACCACTCGGCGTACAGCTCGTCCAGGCCGCGCACCCACACCCAGGCCA
GGGTGTTGTCCGGCACCACCTGGTCCTGGACCGCGCTGATGAACAGGGTCACGTCGTCCCGGACCACACC
GGCGAAGTCGTCCTCCACGAAGTCCCGGGAGAACCCGAGCCGGTCGGTCCAGAACTCGACCGCTCCGGCG
ACGTCGCGCGCGGTGAGCACCGGAACGGCACTGGTCAACTTGGCCATCTGCTCGGAGGGGAGGATGAAGG
GAAGGAGGGAGGGGGGAGGGGCATTTATGACAATTAGAACTTCAGAGGTCTACTCCTTGTGTGTAACGAG
GTGAACGACGGGTGAAAGTGTTCGCCTGACAGGACTGGTCGAAGATCGGGGGGAGGGGGCTACCTCTATC
TCTGAGGGCATCTTTCTGATAAGGTGCCTTCAACCGCAACCCCGAAAACCCCTGCCCCCCACCACACCAT
GGACACATGCACGCACGACAAATAGACAGAGCGATGCCAACAGGATTGGTTGTATAGTATGGTTCTGGTA
AGATAGAGGGATTAAATGCCCTGCTCCAGGCCGTGAGGGGCGAACTGGCGCGCTTGTGCTTCTCCTTCTG
TACTTAATCTACATCCCTGACCTTGAACTGGATCTTGACAAATATAGATCCGAAAACCCACTGCCGCACG
AACTTACCATAATTTAAAAAGAGGTTTTAGAGGCGAAGAGTGGAGACTTCTGTGTGAGGTTTGTGAAAAG
GTAAGAAGGAGGGGACAGGAGATCATGAATCTATATCTTAATTAAGCACTTCTGCTGTTTTGAATGGGGT
TAGAGCACAAGTGGGATGCCTGGACTTTCAGGGCATGCAAGCACACACTACGACCACAACAGAAGTCAAA
AGGGTGTAGATAGAGTTTGGCCTCTTGTCTGATGGGCATTCACCCGGCAGTATCCTAGTTAAAACAAAGA
CACATGAAGAGATATAAAGATCATCGCGTGTGCCCTCTAGACGGGCGGGCTATAGAGGAAAGGACAAAAG
ACCGCCAAACCGACGCAGGATGCGGACAGGTTCAGTGCACCAAGGAGGAGGAAACGCCCAACCACGAGGT
CCAAGGCTGGCAGAGAAATAAACGACCCCGTTTAAACATGTGAGCAAAAGGCCAGCAAAAGGCCAGGAAC
CGTAAAAAGGCCGCGTTGCTGGCGTTTTTCCATAGGCTCCGCCCCCCTGACGAGCATCACAAAAATCGAC
GCTCAAGTCAGAGGTGGCGAAACCCGACAGGACTATAAAGATACCAGGCGTTTCCCCCTGGAAGCTCCCT
CGTGCGCTCTCCTGTTCCGACCCTGCCGCTTACCGGATACCTGTCCGCCTTTCTCCCTTCGGGAAGCGTG
GCGCTTTCTCATAGCTCACGCTGTAGGTATCTCAGTTCGGTGTAGGTCGTTCGCTCCAAGCTGGGCTGTG
TGCACGAACCCCCCGTTCAGCCCGACCGCTGCGCCTTATCCGGTAACTATCGTCTTGAGTCCAACCCGGT
AAGACACGACTTATCGCCACTGGCAGCAGCCACTGGTAACAGGATTAGCAGAGCGAGGTATGTAGGCGGT
GCTACAGAGTTCTTGAAGTGGTGGCCTAACTACGGCTACACTAGAAGAACAGTATTTGGTATCTGCGCTC
TGCTGAAGCCAGTTACCTTCGGAAAAAGAGTTGGTAGCTCTTGATCCGGCAAACAAACCACCGCTGGTAG
CGGTGGTTTTTTTGTTTGCAAGCAGCAGATTACGCGCAGAAAAAAAGGATCTCAAGAAGATCCTTTGATC
TTTTCTACGGGGTCTGACGCTCAGTGGAACGAAAACTCACGTTAAGGGATTTTGGTCATGAGATTATCAA
AAAGGATCTTCACCTAGATCCTTTTAAATTAAAAATGAAGTTTTAAATCAATCTAAAGTATATATGAGTA
AACTTGGTCTGACAGTTACCAATGCTTAATCAGTGAGGCACCTATCTCAGCGATCTGTCTATTTCGTTCA
TCCATAGTTGCCTGACTCCCCGTCGTGTAGATAACTACGATACGGGAGGGCTTACCATCTGGCCCCAGTG
CTGCAATGATACCGCGAGACCCACGCTCACCGGCTCCAGATTTATCAGCAATAAACCAGCCAGCCGGAAG
GGCCGAGCGCAGAAGTGGTCCTGCAACTTTATCCGCCTCCATCCAGTCTATTAATTGTTGCCGGGAAGCT
AGAGTAAGTAGTTCGCCAGTTAATAGTTTGCGCAACGTTGTTGCCATTGCTACAGGCATCGTGGTGTCAC
GCTCGTCGTTTGGTATGGCTTCATTCAGCTCCGGTTCCCAACGATCAAGGCGAGTTACATGATCCCCCAT
GTTGTGCAAAAAAGCGGTTAGCTCCTTCGGTCCTCCGATCGTTGTCAGAAGTAAGTTGGCCGCAGTGTTA
TCACTCATGGTTATGGCAGCACTGCATAATTCTCTTACTGTCATGCCATCCGTAAGATGCTTTTCTGTGA
CTGGTGAGTACTCAACCAAGTCATTCTGAGAATAGTGTATGCGGCGACCGAGTTGCTCTTGCCCGGCGTC
AATACGGGATAATACCGCGCCACATAGCAGAACTTTAAAAGTGCTCATCATTGGAAAACGTTCTTCGGGG
CGAAAACTCTCAAGGATCTTACCGCTGTTGAGATCCAGTTCGATGTAACCCACTCGTGCACCCAACTGAT
CTTCAGCATCTTTTACTTTCACCAGCGTTTCTGGGTGAGCAAAAACAGGAAGGCAAAATGCCGCAAAAAA
GGGAATAAGGGCGACACGGAAATGTTGAATACTCATACTCTTCCTTTTTCAATATTATTGAAGCATTTAT
CAGGGTTATTGTCTCATGAGCGGATACATATTTGAATGTATTTAGAAAAATAAACAAATAGGGGTTCCGC
GCACATTTCCCCGAAAAGTGCCACCTGGGTCCTTTTCATCACGTGCTATAAAAATAATTATAATTTAAAT
TTTTTA
Features (pLannotate 1.2.2; 9 found; start..end, strand, type, name):
   1636..1659    -  misc_RNA       sTRSV HHRz (fragment): hammerhead ribozyme from the tobacco ringspot virus satellite RNA (Khvorova et al., 2003)
   2909..6805    +  CDS            cas12a: CS12A_FRATN - Also known as cpf1 From Francisella tularensis subsp. novicida (strain U112).
   6827..7342    +  CDS            LUCI_OPLGR (fragment): Experimental evidence at protein level: Swiss-Prot protein existence level 1. Catalytic subunit of oplophorus-luciferin 2-monooxygenase. Oxidoreductase that converts coelenterazine (the oplophorus luciferin) to coelenteramide under emission of blue light with a maximum at 454 nm. Is also active with bisdeoxycoelenterazine. From Oplophorus gracilirostris (Luminous shrimp).
   8058..8075    +  misc_feature   MCS (fragment): pUC18/19 multiple cloning site
   8983..9357    -  CDS            BleoR: antibiotic-binding protein; Sh ble from Streptoalloteichus hindustanus; confers resistance to bleomycin, phleomycin, and Zeocin™
  10317..10905   -  rep_origin     ori: high-copy-number ColE1/pMB1/pBR322/pUC origin of replication
  11076..11936   -  CDS            AmpR: β-lactamase; bla; confers resistance to ampicillin, carbenicillin, and related antibiotics
  11937..12041   -  promoter       AmpR promoter: bla
  12078..465     +  misc_feature   CEN/ARS (across the origin): S. cerevisiae CEN6 centromere fused to an autonomously replicating sequence
