[The description below was written by a language model from this plasmid's Addgene catalogue record and pLannotate feature annotations shown in this document.]
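Description:
pNOC_hfnCas12a-Nlux_crRNA NR3 is a 12.1 kb episomal CRISPR plasmid built on a pUC19 backbone for genome editing in the oleaginous microalga Nannochloropsis oceanica. In E. coli it is maintained at high copy through the ColE1/pUC origin and selected with ampicillin via the bla gene and its native promoter. For the algal host, selection relies on the Sh ble gene (BleoR), which confers Zeocin resistance. The feature table also detects a S. cerevisiae CEN6/ARS element spanning the sequence origin. This element is presumably what allows the pNOC plasmid to persist as an episome rather than integrating into the genome, although the record describes the plasmid only as episomal and does not spell out the mechanism.

The main payload is a humanized coding sequence for Francisella novicida Cas12a (Cpf1). It is followed closely downstream by a luciferase derived from the catalytic subunit of the Oplophorus gracilirostris enzyme, which is the Nlux tag listed as a C-terminal fusion. The tag allows nuclease expression to be followed by luminescence with a coelenterazine-type substrate. The plasmid also carries a crRNA with spacer 3 directed against the nitrate reductase gene of N. oceanica IMET1. The crRNA itself is not annotated, but a fragment of the tobacco ringspot virus satellite hammerhead ribozyme is detected on the opposite strand upstream of Cas12a. This suggests, but does not establish, ribozyme-based processing of the guide transcript. The promoters and terminators driving Cas12a-Nlux, the crRNA and the Zeocin marker are not stated or annotated. The construct belongs to a CRISPR-Cas genome engineering toolbox for N. oceanica, where it serves to target the nitrate reductase locus from an episomal vector.
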