Addgene plasmid #176246: pNOC_hfnCas12a-Nlux_crRNA NR3
Purpose: pNOC episomal plasmid harboring the humanized fnCas12a gene sequence tagged with Nlux and crRNA targeting the Nitrate reductase gene of N. oceanica IMET1 with spacer 3
Depositing lab: John van der Oost. Depositing organization: Wageningen University, Department Agrotechnology & Food Sciences. Publication: Comprehensive Genome Engineering Toolbox for Microalgae Nannochloropsis oceanica Based on CRISPR-Cas Systems. Naduthodi MIS, Sudfeld C, Avitzigiannis EK, Trevisan N, van Lith E, Alcaide Sancho J, D'Adamo S, Barbosa M, van der Oost J. ACS Synth Biol. 2021 Dec 17;10(12):3369-3378. doi: 10.1021/acssynbio.1c00329. Epub 2021 Nov 18. PubMed 34793143.
Backbone
  Vector backbone: pUC19
  Vector type: CRISPR, Luciferase, Synthetic Biology ; Expression in microalgae Nannochloropsis oceanica
  Selectable markers: Zeocin
Growth in bacteria
  Bacterial resistance: Ampicillin, 100 μg/mL
  Growth temperature: 37°C
  Growth strain: DH5alpha
  Copy number: High Copy
Gene/Insert
  Gene/Insert name: humanized fnCas12a
  Species: Francisella novicida
  Tag / fusion protein: luciferase (C terminal on insert)
Resource information
  A portion of this plasmid was derived from a plasmid made by: The backbone of plasmid was a gift from Eva Farre from Michigan State University. And the Cas12a sequence was obtained from the Addgene plasmid # 69976
Terms and licenses: Academic/Nonprofit Terms; Industry Terms: Not Available to Industry
How to cite: pNOC_hfnCas12a-Nlux_crRNA NR3 was a gift from John van der Oost (Addgene plasmid # 176246 ; http://n2t.net/addgene:176246 ; RRID:Addgene_176246)
